>Addgene plasmid #170361 | pLV.U6.gLacZ.Cas9-T2A-GFP | addgene full sequence | sequence record 336077 | Addgene NGS Result
GTCGACGGATCGGGAGATCTCCCGATCCCCTATGGTGCACTCTCAGTACAATCTGCTCTGATGCCGCATA
GTTAAGCCAGTATCTGCTCCCTGCTTGTGTGTTGGAGGTCGCTGAGTAGTGCGCGAGCAAAATTTAAGCT
ACAACAAGGCAAGGCTTGACCGACAATTGCATGAAGAATCTGCTTAGGGTTAGGCGTTTTGCGCTGCTTC
GCGATGTACGGGCCAGATATACGCGTTGACATTGATTATTGACTAGTTATTAATAGTAATCAATTACGGG
GTCATTAGTTCATAGCCCATATATGGAGTTCCGCGTTACATAACTTACGGTAAATGGCCCGCCTGGCTGA
CCGCCCAACGACCCCCGCCCATTGACGTCAATAATGACGTATGTTCCCATAGTAACGCCAATAGGGACTT
TCCATTGACGTCAATGGGTGGAGTATTTACGGTAAACTGCCCACTTGGCAGTACATCAAGTGTATCATAT
GCCAAGTACGCCCCCTATTGACGTCAATGACGGTAAATGGCCCGCCTGGCATTATGCCCAGTACATGACC
TTATGGGACTTTCCTACTTGGCAGTACATCTACGTATTAGTCATCGCTATTACCATGGTGATGCGGTTTT
GGCAGTACATCAATGGGCGTGGATAGCGGTTTGACTCACGGGGATTTCCAAGTCTCCACCCCATTGACGT
CAATGGGAGTTTGTTTTGGCACCAAAATCAACGGGACTTTCCAAAATGTCGTAACAACTCCGCCCCATTG
ACGCAAATGGGCGGTAGGCGTGTACGGTGGGAGGTCTATATAAGCAGCGCGTTTTGCCTGTACTGGGTCT
CTCTGGTTAGACCAGATCTGAGCCTGGGAGCTCTCTGGCTAACTAGGGAACCCACTGCTTAAGCCTCAAT
AAAGCTTGCCTTGAGTGCTTCAAGTAGTGTGTGCCCGTCTGTTGTGTGACTCTGGTAACTAGAGATCCCT
CAGACCCTTTTAGTCAGTGTGGAAAATCTCTAGCAGTGGCGCCCGAACAGGGACTTGAAAGCGAAAGGGA
AACCAGAGGAGCTCTCTCGACGCAGGACTCGGCTTGCTGAAGCGCGCACGGCAAGAGGCGAGGGGCGGCG
ACTGGTGAGTACGCCAAAAATTTTGACTAGCGGAGGCTAGAAGGAGAGAGATGGGTGCGAGAGCGTCAGT
ATTAAGCGGGGGAGAATTAGATCGCGATGGGAAAAAATTCGGTTAAGGCCAGGGGGAAAGAAAAAATATA
AATTAAAACATATAGTATGGGCAAGCAGGGAGCTAGAACGATTCGCAGTTAATCCTGGCCTGTTAGAAAC
ATCAGAAGGCTGTAGACAAATACTGGGACAGCTACAACCATCCCTTCAGACAGGATCAGAAGAACTTAGA
TCATTATATAATACAGTAGCAACCCTCTATTGTGTGCATCAAAGGATAGAGATAAAAGACACCAAGGAAG
CTTTAGACAAGATAGAGGAAGAGCAAAACAAAAGTAAGACCACCGCACAGCAAGCGGCCGCTGATCTTCA
GACCTGGAGGAGGAGATATGAGGGACAATTGGAGAAGTGAATTATATAAATATAAAGTAGTAAAAATTGA
ACCATTAGGAGTAGCACCCACCAAGGCAAAGAGAAGAGTGGTGCAGAGAGAAAAAAGAGCAGTGGGAATA
GGAGCTTTGTTCCTTGGGTTCTTGGGAGCAGCAGGAAGCACTATGGGCGCAGCGTCAATGACGCTGACGG
TACAGGCCAGACAATTATTGTCTGGTATAGTGCAGCAGCAGAACAATTTGCTGAGGGCTATTGAGGCGCA
ACAGCATCTGTTGCAACTCACAGTCTGGGGCATCAAGCAGCTCCAGGCAAGAATCCTGGCTGTGGAAAGA
TACCTAAAGGATCAACAGCTCCTGGGGATTTGGGGTTGCTCTGGAAAACTCATTTGCACCACTGCTGTGC
CTTGGAATGCTAGTTGGAGTAATAAATCTCTGGAACAGATTTGGAATCACACGACCTGGATGGAGTGGGA
CAGAGAAATTAACAATTACACAAGCTTAATACACTCCTTAATTGAAGAATCGCAAAACCAGCAAGAAAAG
AATGAACAAGAATTATTGGAATTAGATAAATGGGCAAGTTTGTGGAATTGGTTTAACATAACAAATTGGC
TGTGGTATATAAAATTATTCATAATGATAGTAGGAGGCTTGGTAGGTTTAAGAATAGTTTTTGCTGTACT
TTCTATAGTGAATAGAGTTAGGCAGGGATATTCACCATTATCGTTTCAGACCCACCTCCCAACCCCGAGG
GGACCCGACAGGCCCGAAGGAATAGAAGAAGAAGGTGGAGAGAGAGACAGAGACAGATCCATTCGATTAG
TGAACGGATCGGCACTGCGTGCGCCAATTCTGCAGACAAATGGCAGTATTCATCCACAATTTTAAAAGAA
AAGGGGGGATTGGGGGGTACAGTGCAGGGGAAAGAATAGTAGACATAATAGCAACAGACATACAAACTAA
AGAATTACAAAAACAAATTACAAAAATTCAAAATTTTCGGGTTTATTACAGGGACAGCAGAGATCCAGTT
TGGTTAATTAAGGTACCGAGGGCCTATTTCCCATGATTCCTTCATATTTGCATATACGATACAAGGCTGT
TAGAGAGATAATTAGAATTAATTTGACTGTAAACACAAAGATATTAGTACAAAATACGTGACGTAGAAAG
TAATAATTTCTTGGGTAGTTTGCAGTTTTAAAATTATGTTTTAAAATGGACTATCATATGCTTACCGTAA
CTTGAAAGTATTTCGATTTCTTGGCTTTATATATCTTGTGGAAAGGACGAAACACCGTGCGAATACGCCC
ACGCGATGTTTTAGAGCTAGAAATAGCAAGTTAAAATAAGGCTAGTCCGTTATCAACTTGAAAAAGTGGC
ACCGAGTCGGTGCTTTTTTGAATTCGCTAGCTAGGTCTTGAAAGGAGTGGGAATTGGCTCCGGTGCCCGT
CAGTGGGCAGAGCGCACATCGCCCACAGTCCCCGAGAAGTTGGGGGGAGGGGTCGGCAATTGATCCGGTG
CCTAGAGAAGGTGGCGCGGGGTAAACTGGGAAAGTGATGTCGTGTACTGGCTCCGCCTTTTTCCCGAGGG
TGGGGGAGAACCGTATATAAGTGCAGTAGTCGCCGTGAACGTTCTTTTTCGCAACGGGTTTGCCGCCAGA
ACACAGGACCGGTATGGGCGGGGAGGGCCTTCGTGCGTCGCCGCGCCGCCGTCCCCTTCTCCCTCTCCAG
CCTCGGGGCTGTCCGCGGGGGGACGGCTGCCTTCGGGGGGGACGGGGCAGGGCGGGGTTCGGCTTCTGGC
GTGTGACCGGCGGCTCTAGCGCCTCTGCTAACCATGTTCATGCCTTCTTCTTTTTCCTACAGCTCCTGGG
CAACGTGCTGGTTATTGTGCTGTCTCATCATTTTGGCAAAGAATTCGCGGCCGCCACCATGGACAAGAAG
TACTCCATTGGGCTCGATATCGGCACAAACAGCGTCGGCTGGGCCGTCATTACGGACGAGTACAAGGTGC
CGAGCAAAAAATTCAAAGTTCTGGGCAATACCGATCGCCACAGCATAAAGAAGAACCTCATTGGCGCCCT
CCTGTTCGACTCCGGGGAGACGGCCGAAGCCACGCGGCTCAAAAGAACAGCACGGCGCAGATATACCCGC
AGAAAGAATCGGATCTGCTACCTGCAGGAGATCTTTAGTAATGAGATGGCTAAGGTGGATGACTCTTTCT
TCCATAGGCTGGAGGAGTCCTTTTTGGTGGAGGAGGATAAAAAGCACGAGCGCCACCCAATCTTTGGCAA
TATCGTGGACGAGGTGGCGTACCATGAAAAGTACCCAACCATATATCATCTGAGGAAGAAGCTTGTAGAC
AGTACTGATAAGGCTGACTTGCGGTTGATCTATCTCGCGCTGGCGCATATGATCAAATTTCGGGGACACT
TCCTCATCGAGGGGGACCTGAACCCAGACAACAGCGATGTCGACAAACTCTTTATCCAACTGGTTCAGAC
TTACAATCAGCTTTTCGAAGAGAACCCGATCAACGCATCCGGAGTTGACGCCAAAGCAATCCTGAGCGCT
AGGCTGTCCAAATCCCGGCGGCTCGAAAACCTCATCGCACAGCTCCCTGGGGAGAAGAAGAACGGCCTGT
TTGGTAATCTTATCGCCCTGTCACTCGGGCTGACCCCCAACTTTAAATCTAACTTCGACCTGGCCGAAGA
TGCCAAGCTTCAACTGAGCAAAGACACCTACGATGATGATCTCGACAATCTGCTGGCCCAGATCGGCGAC
CAGTACGCAGACCTTTTTTTGGCGGCAAAGAACCTGTCAGACGCCATTCTGCTGAGTGATATTCTGCGAG
TGAACACGGAGATCACCAAAGCTCCGCTGAGCGCTAGTATGATCAAGCGCTATGATGAGCACCACCAAGA
CTTGACTTTGCTGAAGGCCCTTGTCAGACAGCAACTGCCTGAGAAGTACAAGGAAATTTTCTTCGATCAG
TCTAAAAATGGCTACGCCGGATACATTGACGGCGGAGCAAGCCAGGAGGAATTTTACAAATTTATTAAGC
CCATCTTGGAAAAAATGGACGGCACCGAGGAGCTGCTGGTAAAGCTTAACAGAGAAGATCTGTTGCGCAA
ACAGCGCACTTTCGACAATGGAAGCATCCCCCACCAGATTCACCTGGGCGAACTGCACGCTATCCTCAGG
CGGCAAGAGGATTTCTACCCCTTTTTGAAAGATAACAGGGAAAAGATTGAGAAAATCCTCACATTTCGGA
TACCCTACTATGTAGGCCCCCTCGCCCGGGGAAATTCCAGATTCGCGTGGATGACTCGCAAATCAGAAGA
GACCATCACTCCCTGGAACTTCGAGGAAGTCGTGGATAAGGGGGCCTCTGCCCAGTCCTTCATCGAAAGG
ATGACTAACTTTGATAAAAATCTGCCTAACGAAAAGGTGCTTCCTAAACACTCTCTGCTGTACGAGTACT
TCACAGTTTATAACGAGCTCACCAAGGTCAAATACGTCACAGAAGGGATGAGAAAGCCAGCATTCCTGTC
TGGAGAGCAGAAGAAAGCTATCGTGGACCTCCTCTTCAAGACGAACCGGAAAGTTACCGTGAAACAGCTC
AAAGAAGACTATTTCAAAAAGATTGAATGTTTCGACTCTGTTGAAATCAGCGGAGTGGAGGATCGCTTCA
ACGCATCCCTGGGAACGTATCACGATCTCCTGAAAATCATTAAAGACAAGGACTTCCTGGACAATGAGGA
GAACGAGGACATTCTTGAGGACATTGTCCTCACCCTTACGTTGTTTGAAGATAGGGAGATGATTGAAGAA
CGCTTGAAAACTTACGCTCATCTCTTCGACGACAAAGTCATGAAACAGCTCAAGAGGCGCCGATATACAG
GATGGGGGCGGCTGTCAAGAAAACTGATCAATGGGATCCGAGACAAGCAGAGTGGAAAGACAATCCTGGA
TTTTCTTAAGTCCGATGGATTTGCCAACCGGAACTTCATGCAGTTGATCCATGATGACTCTCTCACCTTT
AAGGAGGACATCCAGAAAGCACAAGTTTCTGGCCAGGGGGACAGTCTTCACGAGCACATCGCTAATCTTG
CAGGTAGCCCAGCTATCAAAAAGGGAATACTGCAGACCGTTAAGGTCGTGGATGAACTCGTCAAAGTAAT
GGGAAGGCATAAGCCCGAGAATATCGTTATCGAGATGGCCCGAGAGAACCAAACTACCCAGAAGGGACAG
AAGAACAGTAGGGAAAGGATGAAGAGGATTGAAGAGGGTATAAAAGAACTGGGGTCCCAAATCCTTAAGG
AACACCCAGTTGAAAACACCCAGCTTCAGAATGAGAAGCTCTACCTGTACTACCTGCAGAACGGCAGGGA
CATGTACGTGGATCAGGAACTGGACATCAATCGGCTCTCCGACTACGACGTGGATCATATCGTGCCCCAG
TCTTTTCTCAAAGATGATTCTATTGATAATAAAGTGTTGACAAGATCCGATAAAAATAGAGGGAAGAGTG
ATAACGTCCCCTCAGAAGAAGTTGTCAAGAAAATGAAAAATTATTGGCGGCAGCTGCTGAACGCCAAACT
GATCACACAACGGAAGTTCGATAATCTGACTAAGGCTGAACGAGGTGGCCTGTCTGAGTTGGATAAAGCC
GGCTTCATCAAAAGGCAGCTTGTTGAGACACGCCAGATCACCAAGCACGTGGCCCAAATTCTCGATTCAC
GCATGAACACCAAGTACGATGAAAATGACAAACTGATTCGAGAGGTGAAAGTTATTACTCTGAAGTCTAA
GCTGGTCTCAGATTTCAGAAAGGACTTTCAGTTTTATAAGGTGAGAGAGATCAACAATTACCACCATGCG
CATGATGCCTACCTGAATGCAGTGGTAGGCACTGCACTTATCAAAAAATATCCCAAGCTTGAATCTGAAT
TTGTTTACGGAGACTATAAAGTGTACGATGTTAGGAAAATGATCGCAAAGTCTGAGCAGGAAATAGGCAA
GGCCACCGCTAAGTACTTCTTTTACAGCAATATTATGAATTTTTTCAAGACCGAGATTACACTGGCCAAT
GGAGAGATTCGGAAGCGACCACTTATCGAAACAAACGGAGAAACAGGAGAAATCGTGTGGGACAAGGGTA
GGGATTTCGCGACAGTCCGGAAGGTCCTGTCCATGCCGCAGGTGAACATCGTTAAAAAGACCGAAGTACA
GACCGGAGGCTTCTCCAAGGAAAGTATCCTCCCGAAAAGGAACAGCGACAAGCTGATCGCACGCAAAAAA
GATTGGGACCCCAAGAAATACGGCGGATTCGATTCTCCTACAGTCGCTTACAGTGTACTGGTTGTGGCCA
AAGTGGAGAAAGGGAAGTCTAAAAAACTCAAAAGCGTCAAGGAACTGCTGGGCATCACAATCATGGAGCG
ATCAAGCTTCGAAAAAAACCCCATCGACTTTCTCGAGGCGAAAGGATATAAAGAGGTCAAAAAAGACCTC
ATCATTAAGCTTCCCAAGTACTCTCTCTTTGAGCTTGAAAACGGCCGGAAACGAATGCTCGCTAGTGCGG
GCGAGCTGCAGAAAGGTAACGAGCTGGCACTGCCCTCTAAATACGTTAATTTCTTGTATCTGGCCAGCCA
CTATGAAAAGCTCAAAGGGTCTCCCGAAGATAATGAGCAGAAGCAGCTGTTCGTGGAACAACACAAACAC
TACCTTGATGAGATCATCGAGCAAATAAGCGAATTCTCCAAAAGAGTGATCCTCGCCGACGCTAACCTCG
ATAAGGTGCTTTCTGCTTACAATAAGCACAGGGATAAGCCCATCAGGGAGCAGGCAGAAAACATTATCCA
CTTGTTTACTCTGACCAACTTGGGCGCGCCTGCAGCCTTCAAGTACTTCGACACCACCATAGACAGAAAG
CGGTACACCTCTACAAAGGAGGTCCTGGACGCCACACTGATTCATCAGTCAATTACGGGGCTCTATGAAA
CAAGAATCGACCTCTCTCAGCTCGGTGGAGACAGCAGGGCTGACCCCAAGAAGAAGAGGAAGGTGAGGTC
CGGCGGCGGAGAGGGCAGAGGAAGTCTTCTAACATGCGGTGACGTGGAGGAGAATCCCGGCCCAATGGTG
AGCAAGGGCGAGGAGCTGTTCACCGGGGTGGTGCCCATCCTGGTCGAGCTGGACGGCGACGTAAACGGCC
ACAAGTTCAGCGTGTCCGGCGAGGGCGAGGGCGATGCCACCTACGGCAAGCTGACCCTGAAGTTCATCTG
CACCACCGGCAAGCTGCCCGTGCCCTGGCCCACCCTCGTGACCACCCTGACCTACGGCGTGCAGTGCTTC
AGCCGCTACCCCGACCACATGAAGCAGCACGACTTCTTCAAGTCCGCCATGCCCGAAGGCTACGTCCAGG
AGCGCACCATCTTCTTCAAGGACGACGGCAACTACAAGACCCGCGCCGAGGTGAAGTTCGAGGGCGACAC
CCTGGTGAACCGCATCGAGCTGAAGGGCATCGACTTCAAGGAGGACGGCAACATCCTGGGGCACAAGCTG
GAGTACAACTACAACAGCCACAACGTCTATATCATGGCCGACAAGCAGAAGAACGGCATCAAGGTGAACT
TCAAGATCCGCCACAACATCGAGGACGGCAGCGTGCAGCTCGCCGACCACTACCAGCAGAACACCCCCAT
CGGCGACGGCCCCGTGCTGCTGCCCGACAACCACTACCTGAGCACCCAGTCCGCCCTGAGCAAAGACCCC
AACGAGAAGCGCGATCACATGGTCCTGCTGGAGTTCGTGACCGCCGCCGGGATCACTCTCGGCATGGACG
AGCTGTACAAGTAACCGCGGCCTGCTGCCGGCTCTGCGGCCTCTTCCGCGTCTTCGCCTTCGCCCTCAGA
CGAGTCGGATCTCCCTTTGGGCCGCCTCCCCGCGTCGACTTTAAGACCAATGACTTACAAGGCAGCTGTA
GATCTTAGCCACTTTTTAAAAGAAAAGGGGGGACTGGAAGGGCTAATTCACTCCCAACGAAGACAAGATC
TGCTTTTTGCTTGTACTGGGTCTCTCTGGTTAGACCAGATCTGAGCCTGGGAGCTCTCTGGCTAACTAGG
GAACCCACTGCTTAAGCCTCAATAAAGCTTGCCTTGAGTGCTTCAAGTAGTGTGTGCCCGTCTGTTGTGT
GACTCTGGTAACTAGAGATCCCTCAGACCCTTTTAGTCAGTGTGGAAAATCTCTAGCAGGGCCCGTTTAA
ACCCGCTGATCAGCCTCGACTGTGCCTTCTAGTTGCCAGCCATCTGTTGTTTGCCCCTCCCCCGTGCCTT
CCTTGACCCTGGAAGGTGCCACTCCCACTGTCCTTTCCTAATAAAATGAGGAAATTGCATCGCATTGTCT
GAGTAGGTGTCATTCTATTCTGGGGGGTGGGGTGGGGCAGGACAGCAAGGGGGAGGATTGGGAAGACAAT
AGCAGGCATGCTGGGGATGCGGTGGGCTCTATGGCTTCTGAGGCGGAAAGAACCAGCTGGGGCTCTAGGG
GGTATCCCC
[124 nt withheld, positions 9110-9233]
C
[91 nt withheld, positions 9235-9325]
A
[49 nt withheld, positions 9327-9375]
CCTTTGACGTTGGAGTCCACGTTCTTT
[37 nt withheld, positions 9403-9439]
ACCCTATCTCGGTCTATTCTTTTGATTTATAAGGGATTTTGCCGATTTCGGCCTATTGGTTAAAAAATGA
GCTGATTTAACAAAAATTTAACGCGAATTAATTCTGTGGAATGTGTGTCAGTTAGGGTGTGGAAAGTCCC
CAGGCTCCCCAGCAGGCAGAAGTATGCAAAGCATGCATCTCAATTAGTCAGCAACCAGGTGTGGAAAGTC
CCCAGGCTCCCCAGCAGGCAGAAGTATGCAAAGCATGCATCTCAATTAGTCAGCAACCATAGTCCCGCCC
CTAACTCCGCCCATCCCGCCCCTAACTCCGCCCAGTTCCGCCCATTCTCCGCCCCATGGCTGACTAATTT
TTTTTATTTATGCAGAGGCCGAGGCCGCCTCTGCCTCTGAGCTATTCCAGAAGTAGTGAGGAGGCTTTTT
TGGAGGCCTAGGCTTTTGCAAAAAGCTCCCGGGAGCTTGTATATCCATTTTCGGATCTGATCAGCACGTG
TTGACAATTAATCATCGGCATAGTATATCGGCATAGTATAATACGACAAGGTGAGGAACTAAACCATGGC
CAAGTTGACCAGTGCCGTTCCGGTGCTCACCGCGCGCGACGTCGCCGGAGCGGTCGAGTTCTGGACCGAC
CGGCTCGGGTTCTCCCGGGACTTCGTGGAGGACGACTTCGCCGGTGTGGTCCGGGACGACGTGACCCTGT
TCATCAGCGCGGTCCAGGACCAGGTGGTGCCGGACAACACCCTGGCCTGGGTGTGGGTGCGCGGCCTGGA
CGAGCTGTACGCCGAGTGGTCGGAGGTCGTGTCCACGAACTTCCGGGACGCCTCCGGGCCGGCCATGACC
GAGATCGGCGAGCAGCCGTGGGGGCGGGAGTTCGCCCTGCGCGACCCGGCCGGCAACTGCGTGCACTTCG
TGGCCGAGGAGCAGGACTGACACGTGCTACGAGATTTCGATTCCACCGCCGCCTTCTATGAAAGGTTGGG
CTTCGGAATCGTTTTCCGGGACGCCGGCTGGATGATCCTCCAGCGCGGGGATCTCATGCTGGAGTTCTTC
GCCCACCCCAACTTGTTTATTGCAGCTTATAATGGTTACAAATAAAGCAATAGCATCACAAATTTCACAA
ATAAAGCATTTTTTTCACTGCATTCTAGTTGTGGTTTGTCCAAACTCATCAATGTATCTTATCATGTCTG
TATACCGTCGACCTCTAGCTAGAGCTTGGCGTAATCATGGTCATAGCTGTTTCCTGTGTGAAATTGTTAT
CCGCTCACAATTCCACACAACATACGAGCCGGAAGCATAAAGTGTAAAGCCTGGGGTGCCTAATGAGTGA
GCTAACTCACATTAATTGCGTTGCGCTCACTGCCCGCTTTCCAGTCGGGAAACCTGTCGTGCCAGCTGCA
TTAATGAATCGGCCAACGCGCGGGGAGAGGCGGTTTGCGTATTGGGCGCTCTTCCGCTTCCTCGCTCACT
GACTCGCTGCGCTCGGTCGTTCGGCTGCGGCGAGCGGTATCAGCTCACTCAAAGGCGGTAATACGGTTAT
CCACAGAATCAGGGGATAACGCAGGAAAGAACATGTGAGCAAAAGGCCAGCAAAAGGCCAGGAACCGTAA
AAAGGCCGCGTTGCTGGCGTTTTTCCATAGGCTCCGCCCCCCTGACGAGCATCACAAAAATCGACGCTCA
AGTCAGAGGTGGCGAAACCCGACAGGACTATAAAGATACCAGGCGTTTCCCCCTGGAAGCTCCCTCGTGC
GCTCTCCTGTTCCGACCCTGCCGCTTACCGGATACCTGTCCGCCTTTCTCCCTTCGGGAAGCGTGGCGCT
TTCTCATAGCTCACGCTGTAGGTATCTCAGTTCGGTGTAGGTCGTTCGCTCCAAGCTGGGCTGTGTGCAC
GAACCCCCCGTTCAGCCCGACCGCTGCGCCTTATCCGGTAACTATCGTCTTGAGTCCAACCCGGTAAGAC
ACGACTTATCGCCACTGGCAGCAGCCACTGGTAACAGGATTAGCAGAGCGAGGTATGTAGGCGGTGCTAC
AGAGTTCTTGAAGTGGTGGCCTAACTACGGCTACACTAGAAGAACAGTATTTGGTATCTGCGCTCTGCTG
AAGCCAGTTACCTTCGGAAAAAGAGTTGGTAGCTCTTGATCCGGCAAACAAACCACCGCTGGTAGCGGTG
GTTTTTTTGTTTGCAAGCAGCAGATTACGCGCAGAAAAAAAGGATCTCAAGAAGATCCTTTGATCTTTTC
TACGGGGTCTGACGCTCAGTGGAACGAAAACTCACGTTAAGGGATTTTGGTCATGAGATTATCAAAAAGG
ATCTTCACCTAGATCCTTTTAAATTAAAAATGAAGTTTTAAATCAATCTAAAGTATATATGAGTAAACTT
GGTCTGACAGTTACCAATGCTTAATCAGTGAGGCACCTATCTCAGCGATCTGTCTATTTCGTTCATCCAT
AGTTGCCTGACTCCCCGTCGTGTAGATAACTACGATACGGGAGGGCTTACCATCTGGCCCCAGTGCTGCA
ATGATACCGCGAGACCCACGCTCACCGGCTCCAGATTTATCAGCAATAAACCAGCCAGCCGGAAGGGCCG
AGCGCAGAAGTGGTCCTGCAACTTTATCCGCCTCCATCCAGTCTATTAATTGTTGCCGGGAAGCTAGAGT
AAGTAGTTCGCCAGTTAATAGTTTGCGCAACGTTGTTGCCATTGCTACAGGCATCGTGGTGTCACGCTCG
TCGTTTGGTATGGCTTCATTCAGCTCCGGTTCCCAACGATCAAGGCGAGTTACATGATCCCCCATGTTGT
GCAAAAAAGCGGTTAGCTCCTTCGGTCCTCCGATCGTTGTCAGAAGTAAGTTGGCCGCAGTGTTATCACT
CATGGTTATGGCAGCACTGCATAATTCTCTTACTGTCATGCCATCCGTAAGATGCTTTTCTGTGACTGGT
GAGTACTCAACCAAGTCATTCTGAGAATAGTGTATGCGGCGACCGAGTTGCTCTTGCCCGGCGTCAATAC
GGGATAATACCGCGCCACATAGCAGAACTTTAAAAGTGCTCATCATTGGAAAACGTTCTTCGGGGCGAAA
ACTCTCAAGGATCTTACCGCTGTTGAGATCCAGTTCGATGTAACCCACTCGTGCACCCAACTGATCTTCA
GCATCTTTTACTTTCACCAGCGTTTCTGGGTGAGCAAAAACAGGAAGGCAAAATGCCGCAAAAAAGGGAA
TAAGGGCGACACGGAAATGTTGAATACTCATACTCTTCCTTTTTCAATATTATTGAAGCATTTATCAGGG
TTATTGTCTCATGAGCGGATACATATTTGAATGTATTTAGAAAAATAAACAAATAGGGGTTCCGCGCACA
TTTCCCCGAAAAGTGCCACCTGAC
Features (pLannotate 1.2.2; 34 found; start..end, strand, type, name):
     31..83      -  misc_feature   bom (fragment): basis of mobility region from pBR322
    238..617     +  enhancer       CMV enhancer: human cytomegalovirus immediate early enhancer
    618..817     +  promoter       CMV promoter: human cytomegalovirus (CMV) immediate early promoter
    835..1015    +  LTR            5' LTR (truncated): truncated 5' long terminal repeat (LTR) from HIV-1
   1062..1187    +  misc_feature   HIV-1 Ψ: packaging signal of human immunodeficiency virus type 1
   1171..1534    +  CDS            HIV-1 gag (fragment): gag protein from human immunodeficiency virus 1; gag
   1680..1913    +  misc_feature   RRE: The Rev response element (RRE) of HIV-1 allows for Rev-dependent mRNA export from the nucleus to the cytoplasm.
   2290..2390    +  CDS            Rev (fragment): human immunodeficiency virus 1 (HIV-1) Rev protein; rev; enhances nuclear export of unspliced and incompletely spliced viral mRNAs
   2440..2557    +  misc_feature   cPPT/CTS: central polypurine tract and central termination sequence of HIV-1
   2608..2848    +  promoter       U6 promoter: RNA polymerase III promoter for human U6 snRNA
   2878..2953    +  misc_RNA       gRNA scaffold: guide RNA scaffold for the Streptococcus pyogenes CRISPR/Cas9 system
   2971..2989    +  CDS            small t antigen (fragment): SV40 (simian virus 40) small t antigen
   3015..3226    +  promoter       EF-1α core promoter: core promoter for human elongation factor EF-1α
   3234..3422    +  intron         chimeric intron (fragment): chimera between introns from chicken β-actin and rabbit β-globin
   3489..7592    +  CDS            cas9: CAS9_STRP1 - Also known as csn1 From Streptococcus pyogenes serotype M1.
   7695..8414    +  CDS            EGFP: the original enhanced GFP (Yang et al., 1996) mammalian codon-optimized
   8415..8503    +  misc_feature   WPRE (fragment): woodchuck hepatitis virus posttranscriptional regulatory element
   8554..8573    +  misc_feature   cPPT/CTS (fragment): central polypurine tract and central termination sequence of HIV-1
   8575..8808    +  LTR            3' LTR (ΔU3): self-inactivating 3' long terminal repeat (LTR) from HIV-1
   8840..9064    +  polyA_signal   bGH poly(A) signal: bovine growth hormone polyadenylation signal
   9068..9089    +  promoter       SV40 promoter (fragment): SV40 enhancer and early promoter
   9110..9538    +  rep_origin     f1 ori (sequence partly withheld): f1 bacteriophage origin of replication; arrow indicates direction of (+) strand synthesis
   9552..9881    +  promoter       SV40 promoter: SV40 enhancer and early promoter
   9929..9976    +  promoter       EM7 promoter: synthetic bacterial promoter&nbsp
   9995..10369   +  CDS            BleoR: antibiotic-binding protein; Sh ble from Streptoalloteichus hindustanus; confers resistance to bleomycin, phleomycin, and Zeocin™
  10379..10504   +  CDS            ble (fragment): BLE_KLEPN - Experimental evidence at protein level: Swiss-Prot protein existence level 1. Binding protein with a strong affinity to the bleomycin family of antibiotics. Binds to CL990; an antimitotic-antibiotic compound. From Klebsiella pneumoniae.
  10499..10620   +  polyA_signal   SV40 poly(A) signal: SV40 polyadenylation signal
  10691..10713   -  protein_bind   lac operator (fragment): The lac repressor binds to the lac operator to inhibit transcription in E. coli. This inhibition can be relieved by adding lactose or isopropyl-β-D-thiogalactopyranoside (IPTG). lac repressor encoded by lacI
  10717..10747   -  promoter       lac promoter: promoter for the E. coli lac operon
  10762..10783   -  protein_bind   CAP binding site: CAP binding activates transcription in the presence of cAMP. E. coli catabolite activator protein
  10796..10888   -  CDS            lacI (fragment): lac repressor; lacI; The lac repressor binds to the lac operator to inhibit transcription in E. coli. This inhibition can be relieved by adding lactose or isopropyl-β-D-thiogalactopyranoside (IPTG).
  11071..11659   -  rep_origin     ori: high-copy-number ColE1/pMB1/pBR322/pUC origin of replication
  11830..12690   -  CDS            AmpR: β-lactamase; bla; confers resistance to ampicillin, carbenicillin, and related antibiotics
  12691..12795   -  promoter       AmpR promoter: bla
