[The description below was written by a language model from this plasmid's Addgene catalogue record and pLannotate feature annotations shown in this document.]
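Description:
pLV.U6.gLacZ.Cas9-T2A-GFP is an all-in-one lentiviral CRISPR/Cas9 transfer plasmid on a pLV backbone, deposited as a negative control for Cas9-based gene disruption experiments. It is propagated in E. coli as a high-copy plasmid through a ColE1/pUC-type origin with ampicillin selection (AmpR under its own bla promoter). An f1 origin is also present. The viral portion follows a third-generation, self-inactivating layout. A CMV enhancer/promoter replaces the U3 region of a truncated HIV-1 5' LTR to drive genomic RNA production in packaging cells. This is followed by the Ψ packaging signal with a gag fragment, the Rev response element for nuclear export, and the cPPT/CTS. The cassette ends in a ΔU3 3' LTR with a downstream bGH polyadenylation signal.

Between the LTRs sit two expression units. A human U6 RNA polymerase III promoter drives a guide RNA fused to the S. pyogenes gRNA scaffold. As the name indicates, the guide is directed against lacZ, so it should have no intended target in human cells and serves as a non-targeting comparator. Downstream, an EF-1α core promoter with a chimeric intron fragment drives S. pyogenes Cas9, linked according to the catalogue name through a T2A self-cleaving peptide to EGFP. The T2A itself is not annotated in the feature table, but a gap between the two coding sequences is consistent with it. GFP fluorescence therefore marks transduced, Cas9-expressing cells and can be used to identify or sort them. Only a short WPRE fragment is annotated after EGFP. Outside the LTRs, the backbone carries an SV40/EM7-driven bleomycin/Zeocin resistance cassette, which would not be packaged into virus.
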