Addgene plasmid #170361: pLV.U6.gLacZ.Cas9-T2A-GFP
Purpose: Negative control plasmid used for Crispr/cas9 based disruption.
Depositing lab: Johan Jakobsson. Depositing organization: Lund University. Publication: Activation of neuronal genes via LINE-1 elements upon global DNA demethylation in human neural progenitors. Jonsson ME, Ludvik Brattas P, Gustafsson C, Petri R, Yudovich D, Pircs K, Verschuere S, Madsen S, Hansson J, Larsson J, Mansson R, Meissner A, Jakobsson J. Nat Commun. 2019 Jul 18;10(1):3182. doi: 10.1038/s41467-019-11150-8. PubMed 31320637.
Backbone
  Vector backbone: pLV
  Vector type: Lentiviral
Growth in bacteria
  Bacterial resistance: Ampicillin, 100 μg/mL
  Growth temperature: 37°C
  Growth strain: NEB Stable
  Copy number: High Copy
Gene/Insert
  Gene/Insert name: Cas9-T2A-GFP
  gRNA/shRNA sequence: TGCGAATACGCCCACGCGAT
  Species: H. sapiens (human)
  Promoter: U6
  Cloning method: Unknown
  Sequencing primers: 5′ taggtcttgaaaggagtggg
Terms and licenses: Academic/Nonprofit Terms; Industry Terms: Not Available to Industry
How to cite: pLV.U6.gLacZ.Cas9-T2A-GFP was a gift from Johan Jakobsson (Addgene plasmid # 170361 ; http://n2t.net/addgene:170361 ; RRID:Addgene_170361)
